>Addgene plasmid #8659 | p4055 HA-E6AP isoform III | addgene partial sequence | sequence record 17140 | CMV-F 5'-CGCAAATGGGCGGTAGGCGTG-3'
GCAGAGCTCGTTTAGTGACCGTCAGAATTGTTTTTATTTTTAATTTTCTTTCAATACTTCCATCGAATTC
AGATCCACCATGTACCCATACGATGTTCCAGATTACGCTGCCACAGCTTGTAAAAGATCAGGAGAACCTC
AGTCTGACGACATTGAAGCTAGCCGAATGAAGCGAGCAGCTGCAAAGCATCTAATAGAACGCTACTACCA
CCAGTTAACTGAGGGCTGTGGAAATGAAGCCTGCACGAATGAGTTTTGTGCTTCCTGTCCAACTTTTCTT
CGTATGGATAATAATGCAGCAGCTATTAAAGCCCTCGAGCTTTATAAGATTAATGCAAAACTCTGTGATC
CTCATCCCTCCAAGAAAGGAGCAAGCTCAGCTTACCTTGAGAACTCGAAAGGTGCCCCCAACAACTCCTG
CTCTGAGATAAAAATGAACAAGAAAGGCGCTAGAATTGATTTTAAAGATGTGACTTACTTAACAGAAGAG
AAGGTATATGAAATTCTTGAATTATGTAGAGAAAGAGAGGATTATTCCCCTTTAATCCGTGTTATTGGAA
GAGTTTTTTCTAGTGCTGAGGCATTGGTACAGAGCTTCCGGAAAGTTAAACAACACACCAAGGAAGAACT
GAAATCTCTTCAAGCAAAAGATGAAGACAAAGATGAAGATGAAAAGGAAAAAGCTGCATGTTCTGCTGCT
GCTATG
