[The description below was written by a language model from this plasmid's Addgene catalogue record.]
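Description:
p4055 HA-E6AP isoform III is a mammalian expression plasmid built on the pCMV4 backbone (about 4.9 kb without insert). It is maintained in E. coli as a high-copy plasmid under ampicillin selection. The record does not list a mammalian selection marker, and no feature table is provided, so the origin of replication, polyadenylation signal and other backbone elements are not itemised. The backbone name and the use of a CMV forward sequencing primer indicate that the insert lies downstream of a cytomegalovirus immediate-early promoter, which drives strong constitutive transcription in most transfected mammalian cell lines.

The insert is human E6-AP (gene symbol UBE3A), specifically isoform III, one of the isoforms of this protein. It carries an HA epitope tag at its N terminus, allowing detection or immunoprecipitation of the exogenous protein with anti-HA antibodies and distinguishing it from endogenous E6-AP. The fragment was placed in the vector by restriction cloning; the 5′ BamHI junction was destroyed in the process, while the 3′ HindIII site remains intact. The insert size is not stated.

E6-AP is a HECT-domain ubiquitin-protein ligase, best known as the cellular partner that the high-risk human papillomavirus E6 oncoprotein recruits to target p53 for degradation; it is also the gene associated with Angelman syndrome. The associated publication concerns HPV16 E6-induced self-ubiquitination of E6-AP, so this construct suits transient expression of tagged E6-AP in cultured cells to study its stability, ubiquitination and interactions with E6.
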