Addgene plasmid #8659: p4055 HA-E6AP isoform III
Depositing lab: Peter Howley. Depositing organization: Harvard Medical School. Publication: Human papillomavirus type 16 E6 induces self-ubiquitination of the E6AP ubiquitin-protein ligase. Kao WH, Beaudenon SL, Talis AL, Huibregtse JM, Howley PM. J Virol 2000 Jul;74(14):6408-17. 10.1128/JVI.74.14.6408-6417.2000 PubMed 10864652.
Backbone
  Vector backbone: pCMV4
  Backbone size w/o insert (bp): 4874
  Vector type: Mammalian Expression
Growth in bacteria
  Bacterial resistance: Ampicillin, 100 μg/mL
  Growth temperature: 37°C
  Growth strain: DH5alpha
  Copy number: High Copy
Gene/Insert
  Gene/Insert name: E6-AP isoform III (alt name: E6-AP)
  Species: H. sapiens (human)
  Entrez Gene: UBE3A (a.k.a. ANCR, AS, E6-AP, EPVE6AP, HPVE6A, PIX1)
  Tag / fusion protein: HA (N terminal on insert)
  Cloning method: Restriction Enzyme; 5′ cloning site BamHI (destroyed during cloning); 3′ cloning site HindIII (not destroyed)
  Sequencing primers: 5′ CMV-F
Terms and licenses: Academic/Nonprofit Terms; Industry Terms: Not Available to Industry
Depositor comments: See author's map.
How to cite: p4055 HA-E6AP isoform III was a gift from Peter Howley (Addgene plasmid # 8659 ; http://n2t.net/addgene:8659 ; RRID:Addgene_8659)
